Addgene plasmid #187871: UAS-dsarm(E)::flag
Purpose: Gal4/UAS expression of dSarm(isoE)::FLAG
Depositing lab: Lukas Neukomm. Depositing organization: Universite de Lausanne (UNIL). Publication: The NAD(+) precursor NMN activates dSarm to trigger axon degeneration in Drosophila. Llobet Rosell A, Paglione M, Gilley J, Kocia M, Perillo G, Gasparrini M, Cialabrini L, Raffaelli N, Angeletti C, Orsomando G, Wu PH, Coleman MP, Loreto A, Neukomm LJ. Elife. 2022 Dec 7;11:e80245. doi: 10.7554/eLife.80245. PubMed 36476387.
Backbone
  Vector backbone: pCASPR (attB)
  Backbone size w/o insert (bp): 9000
  Total vector size (bp): 12000
Growth in bacteria
  Bacterial resistance: Ampicillin, 100 μg/mL
  Growth temperature: 37°C
  Growth strain: DH5alpha
  Copy number: Unknown
Gene/Insert
  Gene/Insert name: dSarm isoform E
  Species: D. melanogaster (fly)
  Insert size (bp): 3200
  Entrez Gene: Sarm (a.k.a. Dmel_CG43119, CG13680, CG13681, CG34373, CG43119, CG7905, CG7915, Dmel\CG43119, Dmel_CG13680, Dmel_CG13681, Dmel_CG34373, Dmel_CG7915, Ect4, Ect4/SARM, SARM, anon-WO0118547.272, dSARM, dSARM1, dSarm, dsarm, ect4)
  Tag / fusion protein: FLAG (C terminal on insert)
Terms and licenses: Academic/Nonprofit Terms; Industry Terms: Not Available to Industry
How to cite: UAS-dsarm(E)::flag was a gift from Lukas Neukomm (Addgene plasmid # 187871 ; http://n2t.net/addgene:187871 ; RRID:Addgene_187871)
