[The description below was written by a language model from this plasmid's Addgene catalogue record and pLannotate feature annotations shown in this document.]
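Description:
UAS-dsarm(E)::flag is a Drosophila transgenesis plasmid of about 12 kb, built on an attB-bearing pCASPR-type backbone, for Gal4-dependent expression of isoform E of the fly Sarm gene (dSarm, also called Ect4) carrying a C-terminal FLAG tag. In E. coli it is maintained through a high-copy ColE1/pUC-type origin and selected with ampicillin via the β-lactamase gene. An f1 origin, lacZα and lac regulatory fragments, and flanking T7 and T3 promoters are remnants of the cloning-vector skeleton.

The expression cassette consists of five tandem Gal4-binding UAS repeats placed upstream of the Drosophila hsp70 promoter, followed by the roughly 3.2 kb dSarm coding sequence. Transcripts are processed through an SV40 small t intron and the SV40 polyadenylation signal; the annotated T-antigen fragments and SV40 NLS belong to this 3' region rather than to any expressed fusion. The automated annotation recognises only part of the insert as Sarm, flags a short His-like stretch upstream that probably reflects native coding sequence, and does not mark the FLAG tag, which is known only from the catalogue entry.

A φC31 attB site allows integrase-mediated insertion into a defined attP landing site in the fly genome. The mini-white gene provides an eye-colour marker for identifying transformants, and a single loxP site lies next to it. Crossing the resulting transgenic flies to a Gal4 driver line yields tissue-specific expression of the epitope-tagged protein. The associated study concerned activation of dSarm by the NAD+ precursor NMN in axon degeneration.
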