Features (pLannotate 1.2.2; 25 found; start..end, strand, type, name):
     30..134     -  promoter       AmpR promoter: bla
    187..615     -  rep_origin     f1 ori (sequence partly withheld): f1 bacteriophage origin of replication; arrow indicates direction of (+) strand synthesis
    620..777     -  CDS            lacZα (fragment): LacZα fragment of β-galactosidase; lacZ fragment
    780..798     +  promoter       T7 promoter: promoter for bacteriophage T7 RNA polymerase
    823..4942    +  gene           mini-white: white; This modified version of the white gene lacks part of the first intron.
   4949..4982    -  protein_bind   loxP: Cre-mediated recombination occurs in the 8-bp core sequence (GCATACAT). Cre recombinase
   5012..5033    -  misc_feature   MCS (fragment): pUC18/19 multiple cloning site
   5032..5126    +  protein_bind   5X UAS: five tandem copies of the "ScaI site" 17-mer CGGAGTACTGTCCTCCG, an upstream activating sequence (UAS) that efficiently binds yeast Gal4 (Webster et al., 1988; Pfeiffer et al., 2010) GAL4
   5145..5383    +  promoter       hsp70 promoter: Drosophila melanogaster hsp70Bb promoter
   5796..5817    +  CDS            9xHis (fragment): 9xHis affinity tag
   6018..8465    +  CDS            Sarm (fragment): SARM1_DROME - Also known as Ect4 From Drosophila melanogaster (Fruit fly).
   8797..8871    +  CDS            small t antigen (fragment): SV40 (simian virus 40) small t antigen
   8873..8938    +  intron         small t intron: SV40 (simian virus 40) small t antigen intron
   9068..9088    +  CDS            SV40 NLS: nuclear localization signal of SV40 (simian virus 40) large T antigen
   9095..9229    +  CDS            LT_POVHA (fragment): Protein inferred from homology: Swiss-Prot protein existence level 3. Isoform large T antigen is a key early protein essential for both driving viral replication and inducing cellular transformation. Plays a role in viral genome replication by driving entry of quiescent cells into the cell cycle and by autoregulating the synthesis of viral early mRNA. Displays highly oncogenic activities by corrupting the host cellular checkpoint mechanisms that guard cell division and the transcription, replication, and repair of DNA. Participates in the modulation of cellular gene expression preceeding viral
   9254..9337    +  CDS            large T antigen (fragment): large T antigen from SV40 (simian virus 40)
   9360..9494    +  polyA_signal   SV40 poly(A) signal: SV40 polyadenylation signal
   9561..9630    +  protein_bind   attB: attB site for the φC31 integrase (Groth et al., 2000) phage φC31 integrase
   9849..9867    -  promoter       T3 promoter: promoter for bacteriophage T3 RNA polymerase
   9910..9932    -  protein_bind   lac operator (fragment): The lac repressor binds to the lac operator to inhibit transcription in E. coli. This inhibition can be relieved by adding lactose or isopropyl-β-D-thiogalactopyranoside (IPTG). lac repressor encoded by lacI
   9936..9966    -  promoter       lac promoter: promoter for the E. coli lac operon
   9981..10002   -  protein_bind   CAP binding site: CAP binding activates transcription in the presence of cAMP. E. coli catabolite activator protein
  10015..10107   -  CDS            lacI (fragment): lac repressor; lacI; The lac repressor binds to the lac operator to inhibit transcription in E. coli. This inhibition can be relieved by adding lactose or isopropyl-β-D-thiogalactopyranoside (IPTG).
  10290..10878   -  rep_origin     ori: high-copy-number ColE1/pMB1/pBR322/pUC origin of replication
  11049..29      -  CDS            AmpR (across the origin): β-lactamase; bla; confers resistance to ampicillin, carbenicillin, and related antibiotics
>Addgene plasmid #187871 | UAS-dsarm(E)::flag | addgene full sequence | sequence record 372226 | Addgene NGS Result
AGGGCGACACGGAAATGTTGAATACTCATACTCTTCCTTTTTCAATATTATTGAAGCATTTATCAGGGTT
ATTGTCTCATGAGCGGATACATATTTGAATGTATTTAGAAAAATAAACAAATAGGGGTTCCGCGCACATT
TCCCCGAAAAGTGCCACCTAAATTGTAAGCGTTAATATTTTGTTAAAATTCGCGTTAAATTTTTGTTAAA
TCAGCTCATTTTTTAACCAATAGGCCGAAATCGGCAAAATCCCTTATAAATCAAAAGAATAGACCGAGAT
AGGGT
[37 nt withheld, positions 286-322]
AAAGAACGTGGACTCCAACGTCAAAGG
[49 nt withheld, positions 350-398]
T
[91 nt withheld, positions 400-490]
G
[124 nt withheld, positions 492-615]
CCCATTCGCCATTCAGGCTGCGCAACTGTTGGGAAGGGCGATCGGTGCGGGCCTCTTCGCTATTACGCCA
GCTGGCGAAAGGGGGATGTGCTGCAAGGCGATTAAGTTGGGTAACGCCAGGGTTTTCCCAGTCACGACGT
TGTAAAACGACGGCCAGTGAATTGTAATACGACTCACTATAGGGCGAATTGGGTACGTACCGGGCCCCTA
GTATGTATGTAAGTTAATAAAACCCATTTTTGCGGAAAGTAGATAAAAAAAACATTTTTTTTTTTTACTG
CACTGGATATCATTGAACTTATCTGATCAGTTTTAAATTTACTTCGATCCAAGGGTATTTGATGTACCAG
GTTCTTTCGATTACCTCTCACTCAAAATGACATTCCACTCAAAGTCAGCGCTGTTTGCCTCCTTCTCTGT
CCACAGAAATATCGCCGTCTCTTTCGCCGCTGCGTCCGCTATCTCTTTCGCCACCGTTTGTAGCGTTACG
TAGCGTCAATGTCCGCCTTCAGTTGCATTTTGTCAGCGGTTTCGTGACGAAGCTCCAAGCGGTTTACGCC
ATCAATTAAACACAAAGTGCTGTGCCAAAACTCCTCTCGCTTCTTATTTTTGTTTGTTTTTTGAGTGATT
GGGGTGGTGATTGGTTTTGGGTGGGTAAGCAGGGGAAAGTGTGAAAAATCCCGGCAATGGGCCAAGAGGA
TCAGGAGCTATTAATTCGCGGAGGCAGCAAACACCCATCTGCCGAGCATCTGAACAATGTGAGTAGTACA
TGTGCATACATCTTAAGTTCACTTGATCTATAGGAACTGCGATTGCAACATCAAATTGTCTGCGGCGTGA
GAACTGCGACCCACAAAAATCCCAAACCGCAATTGCACAAACAAATAGTGACACGAAACAGATTATTCTG
GTAGCTGTTCTCGCTATATAAGACAATTTTTGAGATCATATCATGATCAAGACATCTAAAGGCATTCATT
TTCGACTATATTCTTTTTTACAAAAAATATAACAACCAGATATTTTAAGCTGATCCTAGATGCACAAAAA
ATAAATAAAAGTATAAACCTACTTCGTAGGATACTTCGGGGTACTTTTTGTTCGGGGTTAGATGAGCATA
ACGCTTGTAGTTGATATTTGAGATCCCCTATCATTGCAGGGTGACAGCGGAGCGGCTTCGCAGAGCTGCA
TTAACCAGGGCTTCGGGCAGGCCAAAAACTACGGCACGCTCCGGCCACCCAGTCCGCCGGAGGACTCCGG
TTCAGGGAGCGGCCAACTAGCCGAGAACCTCACCTATGCCTGGCACAATATGGACATCTTTGGGGCGGTC
AATCAGCCGGGCTCCGGATGGCGGCAGCTGGTCAACCGGACACGCGGACTATTCTGCAACGAGCGACACA
TACCGGCGCCCAGGAAACATTTGCTCAAGAACGGTGAGTTTCTATTCGCAGTCGGCTGATCTGTGTGAAA
TCTTAATAAAGGGTCCAATTACCAATTTGAAACTCAGTTTGCGGCGTGGCCTATCCGGGCGAACTTTTGG
CCGTGATGGGCAGTTCCGGTGCCGGAAAGACGACCCTGCTGAATGCCCTTGCCTTTCGATCGCCGCAGGG
CATCCAAGTATCGCCATCCGGGATGCGACTGCTCAATGGCCAACCTGTGGACGCCAAGGAGATGCAGGCC
AGGTGCGCCTATGTCCAGCAGGATGACCTCTTTATCGGCTCCCTAACGGCCAGGGAACACCTGATTTTCC
AAGCCATGGTGCGGATGCCACGACATCTGACCTATCGGCAGCGAGTGGCCCGCGTGGATCAGGTGATCCA
GGAGCTTTCGCTCAGCAAATGTCAGCACACGATCATCGGTGTGCCCGGCAGGGTGAAAGGTCTGTCCGGC
GGAGAAAGGAAGCGTCTGGCATTCGCCTCCGAGGCTCTAACCGATCCGCCGCTTCTGATCTGCGATGAGC
CCACCTCCGGACTGGACTCCTTTACCGCCCACAGCGTCGTCCAGGTGCTGAAGAAGCTGTCGCAGAAGGG
CAAGACCGTCATCCTGACCATTCATCAGCCGTCTTCCGAGCTGTTTGAGCTCTTTGACAAGATCCTTCTG
ATGGCCGAGGGCAGGGTAGCTTTCTTGGGCACTCCCAGCGAAGCCGTCGACTTCTTTTCCTAGTGAGTTC
GATGTGTTTATTAAGGGTATCTAGTATTACATAACATCTCAACTCCTATCCAGCGTGGGTGCCCAGTGTC
CTACCAACTACAATCCGGCGGACTTTTACGTACAGGTGTTGGCCGTTGTGCCCGGACGGGAGATCGAGTC
CCGTGATCGGATCGCCAAGATATGCGACAATTTTGCCATTAGCAAAGTAGCCCGGGATATGGAGCAGTTG
TTGGCCACCAAAAATCTGGAGAAGCCACTGGAGCAGCCGGAGAATGGGTACACCTACAAGGCCACCTGGT
TCATGCAGTTCCGGGCGGTCCTGTGGCGATCCTGGCTGTCGGTGCTCAAGGAACCACTCCTCGTAAAAGT
GCGACTTATTCAGACAACGGTGAGTGGTTCCAGTGGAAACAAATGATATAACGCTTACAATTCTTGGAAA
CAAATTCGCTAGATTTTAGATAGAATTGCCTGATTCCACACCCTTCTTAGTTTTTTTCAATGAGATGTAT
AGTTTATAGTTTTGCAGAAGATAAATAAATTTCATTTAACTCGCGAATATTAATGAGATGCGAGTAACAT
TTTAATTTGCAGATGGTTGCCATCTTGATTGGCCTCATCTTTTTGGGCCAACAACTCACGCAAGTGGGTG
TGATGAATATCAACGGAGCCATCTTCCTCTTCCTGACCAACATGACCTTTCAAAACGTCTTTGCCACGAT
AAATGTAAGTCATGTTTAGAATACATTTGCATTTCAATAATTTACTAACTTTCTAATGAATCGATTCGAT
TTAGGTGTTCACCTCAGAGCTGCCAGTTTTTATGAGGGAGGCCCGAAGTCGACTTTATCGCTGTGACACA
TACTTTCTGGGCAAAACGATTGCCGAATTGCCGCTTTTTCTCACAGTGCCACTGGTCTTCACGGCGATTG
CCTATCCGATGATCGGACTGCGGGCCGGAGTGCTGCACTTCTTCAACTGCCTGGCGCTGGTCACTCTGGT
GGCCAATGTGTCAACGTCCTTCGGATATCTAATATCCTGCGCCAGCTCCTCGACCTCGATGGCGCTGTCT
GTGGGTCCGCCGGTTATCATACCATTCCTGCTCTTTGGCGGCTTCTTCTTGAACTCGGGCTCGGTGCCAG
TATACCTCAAATGGTTGTCGTACCTCTCATGGTTCCGTTACGCCAACGAGGGTCTGCTGATTAACCAATG
GGCGGACGTGGAGCCGGGCGAAATTAGCTGCACATCGTCGAACACCACGTGCCCCAGTTCGGGCAAGGTC
ATCCTGGAGACGCTTAACTTCTCCGCCGCCGATCTGCCGCTGGACTACGTGGGTCTGGCCATTCTCATCG
TGAGCTTCCGGGTGCTCGCATATCTGGCTCTAAGACTTCGGGCCCGACGCAAGGAGTAGCCGACATATAT
CCGAAATAACTGCTTGTTTTTTTTTTTTACCATTATTACCATCGTGTTTACTGTTTATTGCCCCCTCAAA
AAGCTAATGTAATTATATTTGTGCCAATAAAAACAAGATATGACCTATAGAATACAAGTATTTCCCCTTC
GAACATCCCCACAAGTAGACTTTGGATTTGTCTTCTAACCAAAAGACTTACACACCTGCATACCTTACAT
CAAAAACTCGTTTATCGCTACATAAAACACCGGGATATATTTTTTATATACATACTTTTCAAATCGCGCG
CCCTCTTCATAATTCACCTCCACCACACCACGTTTCGTAGTTGCTCTTTCGCTGTCTCCCACCCGCTCTC
CGCAACACATTCACCTTTTGTTCGACGACCTTGGAGCGACTGTCGTTAGTTCCGCGCGATTCGGTTCGCT
CAAATGGTTCCGAGTGGTTCATTTCGTCTCAATAGAAATTAGTAATAAATATTTGTATGTACAATTTATT
TGCTCCAATATATTTGTATATATTTCCCTCACAGCTATATTTATTCTAATTTAATATTATGACTTTTTAA
GGTAATTTTTTGTGACCTGTTCGGAGTGATTAGCGTTACAATTTGAACTGAAAGTGACATCCAGTGTTTG
TTCCTTGTGTAGATGCATCTCAAAAAAATGGTGGGCATAATAGTGTTGTTTATATATATCAAAAATAACA
ACTATAATAATAAGAATACATTTAATTTAGAAAATGCTTGGATTTCACTGGAACTAGGCTAGCATAACTT
CGTATAATGTATGCTATACGAAGTTATGCTAGCGGATCCAAAAGCTTTCCGGATCCAAGCTTGCATGCCT
GCAGGTCGGAGTACTGTCCTCCGAGCGGAGTACTGTCCTCCGAGCGGAGTACTGTCCTCCGAGCGGAGTA
CTGTCCTCCGAGCGGAGTACTGTCCTCCGAGCGGAGACTCTAGCGAGCGCCGGAGTATAAATAGAGGCGC
TTCGTCTACGGAGCGACAATTCAATTCAAACAAGCAAAGTGAACACGTCGCTAAGCGAAAGCTAAGCAAA
TAAACAAGCGCAGCTGAACAAGCTAAACAATCTGCAGTAAAGTGCAAGTTAAAGTGAATCAATTAAAAGT
AACCAGCAACCAAGTAAATCAACTGCAACTACTGAAATCTGCCAAGAAGTAATTATTGAATACAAGAAGA
GAACTCTGAATAGGGAATTGGGAATTCATGTCCAATCAGGCACCCTGGCCCGTTCGCAAGGGCATCTTCC
GCTCGAGCGGTCAGTCGGATTTCACGCCAACCCGATCGCCTAGTCCCATTGTGGAGATGCCATTATCCCC
GCCGCCGGTGGCCACGCCCTCGAATAGATTTGGAATCAATTCACCGCTCTCCCCACCGCCGCAGCCTATT
CAAGTGGTGGCGGGTTCAACGACAGCCACTACCATGTCCACTGCGTCCGCTGCCAGAGTGTCTGGTGCAG
CTGCCTCCACTTCATCCTCGTCCTCCTCTTCTTCGTCGTCGCAGTGCTCGTCGCAAACCTCGTCGAGTTC
TAGTTCGCACACCAGAGTACGTAAAAGTTCTAACCCGCCCCCACAGCCAATTACCAGTTGTCCACTGTCG
CCACCACCACCACCACCACCACAGCAACAACAACAACTACCACAACAACTGCCACCTCCAACGCCCATCA
ACAACACCAACCACTCAGCAATTACAACACCCAATCACAACAATAACCACAACTGCAATCAAATGAGAAA
TGTACGCGAAATTCCCATTGAGGTGGAGCAGAGCAAGGAAGCCCTCTCACTCCGCACCGGCGACATCACA
CAGCAGGCGAGCAACAATGTGGCGGCCTCCAGTATTACGGTGCAAAGTGAGAATTTCTCCGCGGACAAGA
AGGCGATATCCCAGTCGCAGCAATCGCAGACGATGACCTCCAACGGGATCATCAGTCAGGAGAAACATGT
ATCCTCCGCCTCGCAGGCCAACTACTCGATGTCGCACAAGGGCGTTTCCAGTACCGGCAGTAGCATGATC
ACCAGCTCCTCGCAAATGTCCGCGATGAATGGCCAGATGCTGAAGCTCGCCGATCTCAAGTTGGATGACC
TCAAGTCGCTGACAGCTGGCAGTGGGCAGCAGGAGATCGAGCAGACCATCAACAAGTATTCCAATATGCT
GACCTCAATAGTGAGCTCCCTGCAAGAAGATGAGCGAGGTGGTAGTGCCATAACCGTCCACGATGTTGGT
GGCAAGAAGTCTCAGTACCTGGAGAAGATCAACGAAGTCATTCGTCGAGCTTGGGCAGTGCCCACACATG
GCCACGAGCTGGGCTACTCATTGTGCAATTCCCTGCGCCAAAGTGGCGGCCTCGATCTTCTCATGAAGAA
CTGCGTTAAGCCCGATCTCCAGTTTTCCTCCGCACAGCTTCTTGAGCAGTGCCTAACCACCGAGAACCGC
AAACATGTGGTGGATAATGGTCTGGATAAGGTGGTCAATGTGGCCTGTGTCTGCACAAAGAATTCCAATA
TGGAGCACTCCCGCGTGGGCACTGGCATCCTGGAGCATCTGTTCAAACACTCCGAGGGCACCTGTTCGGA
TGTGATAAGGCTAGGTGGTCTGGATGCCGTGCTCTTTGAGTGCCGCACCAGTGATTTGGAAACTCTGCGA
CACTGCGCTAGTGCACTGGCAAATTTATCTCTATATGGTGGAGCCGAGAATCAGGAGGAGATGATCCTAC
GCAAGGTGCCCATGTGGTTGTTCCCATTGGCCTTCCACAACGATGATAACATCAAGTACTATGCCTGCTT
GGCCATTGCAGTGCTGGTAGCCAACAAGGAGATTGAAGCCGAGGTGCTGAAGTCTGGATGCTTGGATTTG
GTGGAACCCTTTGTCACCTCCCACGACCCCTCGGCTTTTGCGAGATCCAATCTGGCACATGCCCACGGGC
AAAGCAAACATTGGCTGAAAAGATTGGTTCCAGTTTTGAGTTCCAATCGCGAAGAGGCCCGCAATCTGGC
TGCCTTCCATTTTTGCATGGAGGCGGGCATCAAGAGGGAGCAGGGTAACACCGACATCTTCCGCGAGATC
AACGCTATTGAAGCTTTGAAAAATGTGGCCAGCTGTCCAAATGCCATTGCATCCAAGTTCGCCGCTCAGG
CTCTGAGATTGATTGGAGAGACAGTTCCGCACAAGCTGTCCCAACAGGTTCCCTTGTGGTCCGTGGAGGA
TGTGCAGGAGTGGGTAAAGCAAATCGGTTTCAATGACTACATCGACAAGTTCAACGAGTCCCAGGTGGAC
GGGGATCTTTTACTGAAGCTCAATCAGGATAACCTCCGGGCTGATATTGGAATCGGTAATGGAATACTTC
TAAAGCGTTTTGAACGCGAGCTGCAAAATCTCAAGCGTATGGCTGACTACTCATCCAAGGACACGGCCAA
GATGCACCAATTTCTCTCGGAGATCGGTACTGATTACTGCACCTACACGTATGCCATGCTGAATGCTGGA
ATTGACAAGTGTGCACTGCCGCATGTCAATGAGGATATGCTGATGACAGAGTGTGGCATCCACAACTCGA
TCCATCGTCTGAGAATTCTCAATGCGGTCAAAAACTTGGAGAATTCGCTGCCCAGCTCGTCGGAGGAGAA
CATGGCCAAGACGCTAGATGTTTTCGTTAGCTATAGGCGATCAAACGGCTCCCAACTAGCCAGTCTTCTC
AAGGTGCATCTGCAGCTTCGTGGTTTCTCCGTTTTCATCGACGTGGAGCGCCTGGAGGCGGGCAAATTTG
ACAACGGCCTATTGAACAGTATTCGACAGGCAAAGAACTTTGTCTTAGTATTAACTCCCGATGCCCTGCA
CCGCTGCATTAACGACGAGGACTGCAAGGACTGGGTGCATCGCGAAATCGTGGCTGCCCTGAACTCGAAC
TGCAACATTATACCCATCATAGACCAGCAATTCGATTGGCCCGAGGTGGAGCGACTTCCCGAGGACATGC
GCAGTGTGGCCCATTTTAACGGTGTTAATTGGATCCACGACTACCAGGACGCATGCATCGATAAGCTCGA
AAGATTTTTGCGCGGCGAAAAGAATATCGATCGCATTGCGGCGATGGTGCCCGGCACCCCCGGTTCGGTC
TCATACCAAAGAATGCACAGCAACGACTCCGACTACCAGAGCGGAGGAGCAGGCGCCGGATCAGGAGCAG
GAACTGGAGGAGGAGGTGGTGGCGGCGTTACGGGCAGTGTGGTGGATGGCCTGATGGTGGCGGCCAATGG
CAGCGGACAAGGTGGGCCAACGAGTACTACATCTACTACTTCTTCTACTCCCAACTCAAATTCAAGCTCA
AGCTCTAACCAGAGTCCCCCAGCGGCTCCAGCGGACTACAAAGACGATGACGACAAGTAGGAATTCCGGC
GATGCTGATCCGAGCAGTCCGATGGGGAGGAGGAGGAGGAGGAGGAGGACGGCGATGAGGAGGAGGAAGA
TGATGGATCCGATGAGGAAAATGGAAATGGAAATAGAGGGGGCAGAAATCGACCCAGAGACAACGGAGGA
TGAGATGATGATCCCACATAGACTTGTTGCATTAAACGAATATTAGCGCTTATGTCTAGAGGATCTTTGT
GAAGGAACCTTACTTCTGTGGTGTGACATAATTGGACAAACTACCTACAGAGATTTAAAGCTCTAAGGTA
AATATAAAATTTTTAAGTGTATAATGTGTTAAACTACTGATTCTAATTGTTTGTGTATTTTAGATTCCAA
CCTATGGAACTGATGAATGGGAGCAGTGGTGGAATGCCTTTAATGAGGAAAACCTGTTTTGCTCAGAAGA
AATGCCATCTAGTGATGATGAGGCTACTGCTGACTCTCAACATTCTACTCCTCCAAAAAAGAAGAGAAAG
GTAGAAGACCCCAAGGACTTTCCTTCAGAATTGCTAAGTTTTTTGAGTCATGCTGTGTTTAGTAATAGAA
CTCTTGCTTGCTTTGCTATTTACACCACAAAGGAAAAAGCTGCACTGCTATACAAGAAAATTATGGAAAA
ATATTTGATGTATAGTGCCTTGACTAGAGATCATAATCAGCCATACCACATTTGTAGAGGTTTTACTTGC
TTTAAAAAACCTCCCACACCTCCCCCTGAACCTGAAACATAAAATGAATGCAATTGTTGTTGTTAACTTG
TTTATTGCAGCTTATAATGGTTACAAATAAAGCAATAGCATCACAAATTTCACAAATAAAGCATTTTTTT
CACTGCATTCTAGTTGTGGTTTGTCCAAACTCATCAATGTATCTTATCATGTCTGGATCGGATCCGCGGC
CGCGGCTCGAGGGTACCTCTAGAGATCCACTAGTGTCGACGATGTAGGTCACGGTCTCGAAGCCGCGGTG
CGGGTGCCAGGGCGTGCCCTTGGGCTCCCCGGGCGCGTACTCCACCTCACCCATCTGGTCCATCATGATG
AACGGGTCGAGGTGGCGGTAGTTGATCCCGGCGAACGCGCGGCGCACCGGGAAGCCCTCGCCCTCGAAAC
CGCTGGGCGCGGTGGTCACGGTGAGCACGGGACGTGCGACGGCGTCGGCGGGTGCGGATACGCGGGGCAG
CGTCAGCGGGTTCTCGACGGTCACGGCGGGCATGTCGACACTAGTTCTAGCCAGCTTTTGTTCCCTTTAG
TGAGGGTTAATTTCGAGCTTGGCGTAATCATGGTCATAGCTGTTTCCTGTGTGAAATTGTTATCCGCTCA
CAATTCCACACAACATACGAGCCGGAAGCATAAAGTGTAAAGCCTGGGGTGCCTAATGAGTGAGCTAACT
CACATTAATTGCGTTGCGCTCACTGCCCGCTTTCCAGTCGGGAAACCTGTCGTGCCAGCTGCATTAATGA
ATCGGCCAACGCGCGGGGAGAGGCGGTTTGCGTATTGGGCGCTCTTCCGCTTCCTCGCTCACTGACTCGC
TGCGCTCGGTCGTTCGGCTGCGGCGAGCGGTATCAGCTCACTCAAAGGCGGTAATACGGTTATCCACAGA
ATCAGGGGATAACGCAGGAAAGAACATGTGAGCAAAAGGCCAGCAAAAGGCCAGGAACCGTAAAAAGGCC
GCGTTGCTGGCGTTTTTCCATAGGCTCCGCCCCCCTGACGAGCATCACAAAAATCGACGCTCAAGTCAGA
GGTGGCGAAACCCGACAGGACTATAAAGATACCAGGCGTTTCCCCCTGGAAGCTCCCTCGTGCGCTCTCC
TGTTCCGACCCTGCCGCTTACCGGATACCTGTCCGCCTTTCTCCCTTCGGGAAGCGTGGCGCTTTCTCAT
AGCTCACGCTGTAGGTATCTCAGTTCGGTGTAGGTCGTTCGCTCCAAGCTGGGCTGTGTGCACGAACCCC
CCGTTCAGCCCGACCGCTGCGCCTTATCCGGTAACTATCGTCTTGAGTCCAACCCGGTAAGACACGACTT
ATCGCCACTGGCAGCAGCCACTGGTAACAGGATTAGCAGAGCGAGGTATGTAGGCGGTGCTACAGAGTTC
TTGAAGTGGTGGCCTAACTACGGCTACACTAGAAGAACAGTATTTGGTATCTGCGCTCTGCTGAAGCCAG
TTACCTTCGGAAAAAGAGTTGGTAGCTCTTGATCCGGCAAACAAACCACCGCTGGTAGCGGTGGTTTTTT
TGTTTGCAAGCAGCAGATTACGCGCAGAAAAAAAGGATCTCAAGAAGATCCTTTGATCTTTTCTACGGGG
TCTGACGCTCAGTGGAACGAAAACTCACGTTAAGGGATTTTGGTCATGAGATTATCAAAAAGGATCTTCA
CCTAGATCCTTTTAAATTAAAAATGAAGTTTTAAATCAATCTAAAGTATATATGAGTAAACTTGGTCTGA
CAGTTACCAATGCTTAATCAGTGAGGCACCTATCTCAGCGATCTGTCTATTTCGTTCATCCATAGTTGCC
TGACTCCCCGTCGTGTAGATAACTACGATACGGGAGGGCTTACCATCTGGCCCCAGTGCTGCAATGATAC
CGCGAGACCCACGCTCACCGGCTCCAGATTTATCAGCAATAAACCAGCCAGCCGGAAGGGCCGAGCGCAG
AAGTGGTCCTGCAACTTTATCCGCCTCCATCCAGTCTATTAATTGTTGCCGGGAAGCTAGAGTAAGTAGT
TCGCCAGTTAATAGTTTGCGCAACGTTGTTGCCATTGCTACAGGCATCGTGGTGTCACGCTCGTCGTTTG
GTATGGCTTCATTCAGCTCCGGTTCCCAACGATCAAGGCGAGTTACATGATCCCCCATGTTGTGCAAAAA
AGCGGTTAGCTCCTTCGGTCCTCCGATCGTTGTCAGAAGTAAGTTGGCCGCAGTGTTATCACTCATGGTT
ATGGCAGCACTGCATAATTCTCTTACTGTCATGCCATCCGTAAGATGCTTTTCTGTGACTGGTGAGTACT
CAACCAAGTCATTCTGAGAATAGTGTATGCGGCGACCGAGTTGCTCTTGCCCGGCGTCAATACGGGATAA
TACCGCGCCACATAGCAGAACTTTAAAAGTGCTCATCATTGGAAAACGTTCTTCGGGGCGAAAACTCTCA
AGGATCTTACCGCTGTTGAGATCCAGTTCGATGTAACCCACTCGTGCACCCAACTGATCTTCAGCATCTT
TTACTTTCACCAGCGTTTCTGGGTGAGCAAAAACAGGAAGGCAAAATGCCGCAAAAAAGGGAATA
